Addgene plasmid #12495: p264 pSP72 hAR-LBD(LNCaP)
Depositing lab: Jeffrey Green. Depositing organization: National Cancer Institute (NCI). Publication: Induction of cre recombinase activity using modified androgen receptor ligand binding domains: a sensitive assay for ligand-receptor interactions. Kaczmarczyk SJ, Green JE. Nucleic Acids Res. 2003 Aug 1. 31(15):e86. 10.1093/nar/gng087 PubMed 12888538.
Backbone
  Vector backbone: pSP72
  Backbone manufacturer: Promega
  Backbone size w/o insert (bp): 2500
  Vector type: Bacterial Expression
Growth in bacteria
  Bacterial resistance: Ampicillin, 100 μg/mL
  Growth temperature: 37°C
  Growth strain: DH5alpha
  Copy number: High Copy
Gene/Insert
  Gene/Insert name: AR LBD (alt name: androgen receptor)
  Species: H. sapiens (human)
  Insert size (bp): 903
  Mutation: Thr 878 Ala in AR-LBD
  Entrez Gene: AR (a.k.a. AIS, AR8, DHTR, HUMARA, HYSP1, KD, NR3C4, SBMA, SMAX1, TFM)
  Cloning method: Restriction Enzyme; 5′ cloning site XbaI (not destroyed); 3′ cloning site BglII (destroyed during cloning)
  Sequencing primers: 5′ SP6; 3′ T7
Terms and licenses: Academic/Nonprofit Terms; Industry Terms: Not Available to Industry
Depositor comments: Plasmid p258 was digested with BglI and BsgI and the 1.8 kb fragment was isolated. A second aliquot of p258 was digested with BglI and DraIII and the 1.3 kb fragment was isolated. Both of these fragments were ligated to a double-stranded oligonucleotide resulting in p264.
How to cite: p264 pSP72 hAR-LBD(LNCaP) was a gift from Jeffrey Green (Addgene plasmid # 12495 ; http://n2t.net/addgene:12495 ; RRID:Addgene_12495)
