[The description below was written by a language model from this plasmid's Addgene catalogue record.]
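Description:
p264 pSP72 hAR-LBD(LNCaP) is a small, high-copy bacterial plasmid built on the Promega pSP72 backbone (about 2.5 kb), a general cloning and in vitro transcription vector. It is propagated in E. coli under ampicillin selection. The repository classifies it as a bacterial expression vector. However, pSP72 is best known for the opposing SP6 and T7 phage promoters that flank its polylinker, and these are the sites listed for sequencing the insert. The record does not state any other promoter, tag or fusion partner, and no feature table is provided.

The insert is a 903 bp fragment encoding the ligand-binding domain (LBD) of the human androgen receptor (AR, NR3C4), cloned between XbaI (retained) and BglII (destroyed during cloning). It carries the Thr878Ala substitution, the LBD mutation associated with the LNCaP prostate cancer cell line, which is generally known to broaden the receptor's ligand specificity. According to the depositor's notes, the mutation was introduced into a parental plasmid, p258. Two restriction fragments of p258 (roughly 1.8 kb and 1.3 kb) were ligated to a synthetic double-stranded oligonucleotide that replaced the intervening segment.

The associated publication concerns making Cre recombinase activity ligand-inducible by fusing it to modified AR ligand-binding domains, and using this as a sensitive assay for ligand–receptor interactions. In that context, the plasmid most plausibly serves as a cloning intermediate and source of the mutant LBD for building such fusions, although the record does not spell out its intended use.
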