>Addgene plasmid #12495 | p264 pSP72 hAR-LBD(LNCaP) | addgene partial sequence | sequence record 79527 | pUC-4 5'-CAGTGAGCGAGGAAGCGGAAGAGCGCCCAA-3'
CAAACCGCCTCTCCCCGCGCGTTGGCCGATTCATTAATGCAGGTTAACCTGGCTTATCGAAATTAATACG
ACTCACTATAGGGAGACCGGCAGATCCACGCGTTCATTGGGTGTGGAAATAGATGGGCTTGACTTTCCCA
GAAAGGATCTTGGGCACTTGCACAGAGATGATCTCTGCCATCATTTCCGGAAAGTCCACGCTCACCATGT
GTGACTTGATTAGCAGGTCAAAAGCGAACTGATGCAGCTCTCTCGCAATAGGCTGCACGGAGTCCAGGAG
CTTGGTGAGCTGGTAGAAGCGTCTTGAGCAGGATGTGGGATTTTTTCTTTTGCATGCAATGATACGATCG
AGTTCCTTGATGTAGTTCATTCGAAGTTCATCAAAGAATTTTTGATTTTTCAGCCCATCCACTGGAATAA
TGCTGAAGAGTAGCAGTGCTTTCATGCACAGGAATTCCTGGGGGGTGATTTGGAGCCATCCAAACTCTTG
AGAGAGGTGCCTCATTCGGACACACTGGCTGTACATCCGGGACTTGTGCATGCGGTACTCATTGAAAACC
AGATCAGGGGCGAAGTAGAGCATCCTGGAGTTGACATTGGTGAAGGATCGCCAGCCCATGGCAAACACCA
TGAGCCCCATCCAGGAGTACTGAATGACAGCCATCTGGTCGTCCACGTGTAAGTTGCGGAAGCCAGGCAA
GGCCTTGGCCCACTTGACCACGTGTACAAGCTGTCTCTCTCCCAGTTCATTGAGGCTAGAGAGCAAGGCT
GCAAAGGAGTCGGGCTGGTTGTTGTCGTGTCCAGCACACACTACACCTGGCTCAATGGCTTCCAGGACAT
TCAGAAAGATGGGCTGACATTCATAGCCTTCAATGTGTGACACTGTCAGCTTCTGGGTTGTCTCCTCAGT
GGGGCTGGTGGTGCTGGAAGCCTCTCCTTCCTCCTGTAGTTTCAGATTACCAAGTTTCTTCAGCTTCCGG
GCTCCCAGAGTCATC
