>Addgene plasmid #12495 | p264 pSP72 hAR-LBD(LNCaP) | addgene partial sequence | sequence record 79528 | pRSII-F1 5'-CGGCATCAGAGCAGATTGTAC-3'
ATATTGTCGTTAGAACGCGGCTACAATTAATACATAACCTTATGTATCATACACATACGATTTAGGTGAC
ACTATAGAACTCGAGCAGCTGAAGCTTGCATGCCTGCAGGTCGACTCTAGATCTGATGACTCTGGGAGCC
CGGAAGCTGAAGAAACTTGGTAATCTGAAACTACAGGAGGAAGGAGAGGCTTCCAGCACCACCAGCCCCA
CTGAGGAGACAACCCAGAAGCTGACAGTGTCACACATTGAAGGCTATGAATGTCAGCCCATCTTTCTGAA
TGTCCTGGAAGCCATTGAGCCAGGTGTAGTGTGTGCTGGACACGACAACAACCAGCCCGACTCCTTTGCA
GCCTTGCTCTCTAGCCTCAATGAACTGGGAGAGAGACAGCTTGTACACGTGGTCAAGTGGGCCAAGGCCT
TGCCTGGCTTCCGCAACTTACACGTGGACGACCAGATGGCTGTCATTCAGTACTCCTGGATGGGGCTCAT
GGTGTTTGCCATGGGCTGGCGATCCTTCACCAATGTCAACTCCAGGATGCTCTACTTCGCCCCTGATCTG
GTTTTCAATGAGTACCGCATGCACAAGTCCCGGATGTACAGCCAGTGTGTCCGAATGAGGCACCTCTCTC
AAGAGTTTGGATGGCTCCAAATCACCCCCCAGGAATTCCTGTGCATGAAAGCACTGCTACTCTTCAGCAT
TATTCCAGTGGATGGGCTGAAAAATCAAAAATTCTTTGATGAACTTCGAATGAACTACATCAAGGAACTC
GATCGTATCATTGCATGCAAAAGAAAAAATCCCACATCCTGCTCAAGACGCTTCTACCAGCTCACCAAGC
TCCTGGACTCCGTGCAGCCTATTGCGAGAGAGCTGCATCAGTTCGCTTTTGACCTGCTAATCAAGTCACA
CATGGTGAGCGTGGACTTTCCGGAAATGATGGCAGAGATCATCTCTGTGCAAGTGCCCAAGATCCTTTCT
GGGAAAGTCA
